Addgene plasmid #37172: UQ5877
Depositing lab: Gary Roberts. Depositing organization: University of Wisconsin, Madison.
Backbone
  Vector backbone: pUX3010 AND pUX2410
Growth in bacteria
  Bacterial resistance: Ampicillin and Kanamycin, 100 & 50 μg/mL
  Growth temperature: 37°C
  Growth strain: E. Coli UQ5853
  Growth instructions: Copy number: pUX2410 High / pUX3010 Low
  Copy number: Unknown
Gene/Insert
  Gene/Insert name: coxM1′::lacZ reporter system with RcoM binding sites "a-f" AND RcoM1 with C-term 6xHIS tag
  Cloning method: Unknown
  Sequencing primers: 5′ pEXT20-F1; 3′ pRcoM1bs-R
Terms and licenses: Academic/Nonprofit Terms; Industry Terms: Not Available to Industry
Depositor comments: This is Roberts lab strain UQ5853 (Addgene #37159) containing Roberts lab plasmids pUX3010 (coxM1′::lacZ reporter system with binding sites “a-f”) AND pUX2410 (for expression of Burkholderia xenovorans RcoM1 protein + C-terminal 6×His tag). Strain is CmR, pUX3010 is KanR and SpecR, pUX2410 is AmpR. Can be grown in Amp + Kan. For strain usage see attached pdf.
How to cite: UQ5877 was a gift from Gary Roberts (Addgene plasmid # 37172)
