[The description below was written by a language model from this plasmid's Addgene catalogue record and the feature table of its GenBank file.]
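Description:
UQ5877 is not a single plasmid but an E. coli strain carrying two compatible plasmids that together form an in vivo reporter assay for the transcription factor RcoM1. The host is the chloramphenicol-resistant strain UQ5853, into which pUX3010 and pUX2410 have been introduced. pUX3010 is described as low copy and confers kanamycin and spectinomycin resistance. pUX2410 is high copy and confers ampicillin resistance. Both plasmids can therefore be maintained together under ampicillin plus kanamycin selection. The record does not state the replication origins of either plasmid.

pUX3010 carries the reporter, a coxM1′::lacZ fusion in which the coxM1 promoter region, including the RcoM binding sites designated "a" through "f", drives β-galactosidase. pUX2410 supplies the regulator, Burkholderia xenovorans RcoM1 with a C-terminal 6×His tag that allows detection or affinity purification. The promoter driving RcoM1 expression is not stated, although the listed sequencing primer name hints at a pEXT20-type expression backbone. RcoM proteins are generally known as heme-containing, CO-responsive regulators of genes for carbon monoxide oxidation. LacZ activity in this strain therefore reports how well RcoM1 binds and activates its target promoter. The "a-f" designation suggests that this strain carries the complete set of binding sites, presumably as a reference for comparison with variants in which sites are altered, though the record does not say so.

The held sequence is only a 980 bp partial read. Its sole annotation is a LacI reverse primer site, which suggests the region includes lacI sequence. It does not document the reporter fusion, the RcoM1 coding sequence or the resistance markers.
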