LOCUS       Exported 980 bp ds-DNA linear SYN 12-JUN-2021
DEFINITION  synthetic linear DNA
ACCESSION   .
VERSION     .
KEYWORDS    UQ5877
SOURCE      synthetic DNA construct
  ORGANISM  synthetic DNA construct
REFERENCE   1 (bases 1 to 980)
  TITLE     Gary Roberts unpublished plasmids
  JOURNAL   Unpublished
REFERENCE   2 (bases 1 to 980)
  AUTHORS   .
  TITLE     Direct Submission
  JOURNAL   Exported Jun 12, 2021 from SnapGene Server 1.1.58
            http://www.snapgene.com
FEATURES             Location/Qualifiers
     source          1..980
                     /organism="synthetic DNA construct"
                     /mol_type="other DNA"
     primer_bind     927..946
                     /label=LacI-R
                     /note="LacI, reverse primer"
ORIGIN
        1 gagacgggca acagctgatt gcccttcacc gcctggccct gagagagttg cagcaagcgg
       61 tccacgctgg tttgccccag caggcgaaaa tcctgtttga tggtggttaa cggcgggata
      121 taacatgagc tgtcttcggt atcgtcgtat cccactaccg agatatccgc accaacgcgc
      181 agcccggact cggtaatggc gcgcattgcg cccagcgcca tctgatcgtt ggcaaccagc
      241 atcgcagtgg gaacgatgcc ctcattcagc atttgcatgg tttgttgaaa accggacatg
      301 gcactccagt cgccttcccg ttccgctatc ggctgaattt gattgcgagt gagatattta
      361 tgccagccag ccagacgcag acgcgccgag acagaactta atgggcccgc taacagcgcg
      421 atttgctggt gacccaatgc gaccagatgc tccacgccca gtcgcgtacc gtcttcatgg
      481 gagaaaataa tactgttgat gggtgtctgg tcagagacat caagaaataa cgccggaaca
      541 ttagtgcagg cagcttccac agcaatggca tcctggtcat ccagcggata gttaatgatc
      601 agcccactga cgcgttgcgc gagaagattg tgcaccgccg ctttacaggc ttcgacgccg
      661 cttcgttcta ccatcgacac caccacgctg gcacccagtt gatcggcgcg agatttaatc
      721 gccgcgacaa tttgcgacgg cgcgtgcagg gccagactgg aggtggcaac gccaatcagc
      781 aacgactgtt tgcccgccag ttgttgtgcc acgcggttgg gaatgtaatt cagctccgcc
      841 atcgccgctt ccactttttc ccgcgttttc gcagaaacgt ggctggcctg gttcaccacg
      901 cgggaaacgg tctgataaga gacaccggca tactctgcga catcgtataa cgttactggt
      961 ttcacattca ccaccctgaa
//
