>Addgene plasmid #37172 | UQ5877 | addgene partial sequence | sequence record 47880 | pEXT20-F1 5'-TACGACGTCACCGATCTGAC
CGGCGGGCGGCAGCGCGCCCTCGCCGAGGCGCCTCTTCAAGATTCCCGTGTACCGGAAGAACCGCGTGAT
CCTGCTCGATCTGAAAGACATCGTGCGCTTTCAGGGCGACGGCCACTACACGACGATCGTGACGCGGGAC
GACCGCTACCTGTCCAATCTTTCACTGGCCGATCTGGAGCTGCGTCTCGACAGCAGCATTTATCTGCGCG
TTCATCGCAGCCATATCGTGAGCCTGCAATATGCGGTGGAGCTGGTCAAACTGGACGAGAGCGTCAATCT
CGTCATGGACGACGCGGAACAGACCCAGGTGCCGGTCAGCCGCTCGCGAACGGCGCAACTGAAGGAACTG
CTCGGTGTGGTCCATCACCATCACCATCACTGATAAGCTTGGCTGTTTTGGCGGATGAGAGAAAAATTTC
GTCGCCCGCCATAAACTGCCAGGCAT
